>Addgene plasmid #47272 | TAL3553 | depositor partial sequence | sequence record 67359 | Insert sequence
ATGGACTACAAAGACCATGACGGTGATTATAAAGATCATGACATCGATTACAAGGATGACGATGACAAGA
TGGCCCCCAAGAAGAAGAGGAAGGTGGGCATTCACCGCGGGGTACCTATGGTGGACTTGAGGACACTCGG
TTATTCGCAACAGCAACAGGAGAAAATCAAGCCTAAGGTCAGGAGCACCGTCGCGCAACACCACGAGGCG
CTTGTGGGGCATGGCTTCACTCATGCGCATATTGTCGCGCTTTCACAGCACCCTGCGGCGCTTGGGACGG
TGGCTGTCAAATACCAAGATATGATTGCGGCCCTGCCCGAAGCCACGCACGAGGCAATTGTAGGGGTCGG
TAAACAGTGGTCGGGAGCGCGAGCACTTGAGGCGCTGCTGACTGTGGCGGGTGAGCTTAGGGGGCCTCCG
CTCCAGCTCGACACCGGGCAGCTGCTGAAGATCGCGAAGAGAGGGGGAGTAACAGCGGTAGAGGCAGTGC
ACGCCTGGCGCAATGCGCTCACCGGGGCCCCCTTGAACCTGACCCCAGACCAGGTAGTCGCAATCGCGTC
ACATGACGGGGGAAAGCAAGCCCTGGAAACCGTGCAAAGGTTGTTGCCGGTCCTTTGTCAAGACCACGGC
CTTACACCGGAGCAAGTCGTGGCCATTGCAAGCAATGGGGGTGGCAAACAGGCTCTTGAGACGGTTCAGA
GACTTCTCCCAGTTCTCTGTCAAGCCCACGGGCTGACTCCCGATCAAGTTGTAGCGATTGCGTCCAACGG
TGGAGGGAAACAAGCATTGGAGACTGTCCAACGGCTCCTTCCCGTGTTGTGTCAAGCCCACGGTTTGACG
CCTGCACAAGTGGTCGCCATCGCCAACAACAACGGCGGTAAGCAGGCGCTGGAAACAGTACAGCGCCTGC
TGCCTGTACTGTGCCAGGATCATGGACTGACCCCAGACCAGGTAGTCGCAATCGCGTCGAACATTGGGGG
AAAGCAAGCCCTGGAAACCGTGCAAAGGTTGTTGCCGGTCCTTTGTCAAGACCACGGCCTTACACCGGAG
CAAGTCGTGGCCATTGCATCCCACGACGGTGGCAAACAGGCTCTTGAGACGGTTCAGAGACTTCTCCCAG
TTCTCTGTCAAGCCCACGGGCTGACTCCCGATCAAGTTGTAGCGATTGCGTCGAACATTGGAGGGAAACA
AGCATTGGAGACTGTCCAACGGCTCCTTCCCGTGTTGTGTCAAGCCCACGGTTTGACGCCTGCACAAGTG
GTCGCCATCGCCTCCAATATTGGCGGTAAGCAGGCGCTGGAAACAGTACAGCGCCTGCTGCCTGTACTGT
GCCAGGATCATGGACTGACCCCAGACCAGGTAGTCGCAATCGCGAACAATAATGGGGGAAAGCAAGCCCT
GGAAACCGTGCAAAGGTTGTTGCCGGTCCTTTGTCAAGACCACGGCCTTACACCGGAGCAAGTCGTGGCC
ATTGCAAGCAACATCGGTGGCAAACAGGCTCTTGAGACGGTTCAGAGACTTCTCCCAGTTCTCTGTCAAG
CCCACGGGCTGACTCCCGATCAAGTTGTAGCGATTGCGTCGAACATTGGAGGGAAACAAGCATTGGAGAC
TGTCCAACGGCTCCTTCCCGTGTTGTGTCAAGCCCACGGTTTGACGCCTGCACAAGTGGTCGCCATCGCC
TCCAATATTGGCGGTAAGCAGGCGCTGGAAACAGTACAGCGCCTGCTGCCTGTACTGTGCCAGGATCATG
GACTGACCCCAGACCAGGTAGTCGCAATCGCGTCAAACGGAGGGGGAAAGCAAGCCCTGGAAACCGTGCA
AAGGTTGTTGCCGGTCCTTTGTCAAGACCACGGCCTTACACCGGAGCAAGTCGTGGCCATTGCAAATAAT
AACGGTGGCAAACAGGCTCTTGAGACGGTTCAGAGACTTCTCCCAGTTCTCTGTCAAGCCCACGGGCTGA
CTCCCGATCAAGTTGTAGCGATTGCGTCGAACATTGGAGGGAAACAAGCATTGGAGACTGTCCAACGGCT
CCTTCCCGTGTTGTGTCAAGCCCACGGTTTGACGCCTGCACAAGTGGTCGCCATCGCCAACAACAACGGC
GGTAAGCAGGCGCTGGAAACAGTACAGCGCCTGCTGCCTGTACTGTGCCAGGATCATGGACTGACACCCG
AACAGGTGGTCGCCATTGCTTCCCACGACGGAGGACGGCCAGCCTTGGAG
