>Addgene plasmid #47272 | TAL3553 | addgene partial sequence | sequence record 69136 | JDS-TALEN-F 5'-TAGGGGTCGGTAAACAGTGG-3'
TGTGGCGGGTGAGCTTAGGGGGCCTCCGCTCCAGCTCGACACCGGGCAGCTGCTGAAGATCGCGAAGAGA
GGGGGAGTAACAGCGGTAGAGGCAGTGCACGCCTGGCGCAATGCGCTCACCGGGGCCCCCTTGAACCTGA
CCCCAGACCAGGTAGTCGCAATCGCGTCACATGACGGGGGAAAGCAAGCCCTGGAAACCGTGCAAAGGTT
GTTGCCGGTCCTTTGTCAAGACCACGGCCTTACACCGGAGCAAGTCGTGGCCATTGCAAGCAATGGGGGT
GGCAAACAGGCTCTTGAGACGGTTCAGAGACTTCTCCCAGTTCTCTGTCAAGCCCACGGGCTGACTCCCG
ATCAAGTTGTAGCGATTGCGTCCAACGGTGGAGGGAAACAAGCATTGGAGACTGTCCAACGGCTCCTTCC
CGTGTTGTGTCAAGCCCACGGTTTGACGCCTGCACAAGTGGTCGCCATCGCCAACAACAACGGCGGTAAG
CAGGCGCTGGAAACAGTACAGCGCCTGCTGCCTGTACTGTGCCAGGATCATGGACTGACCCCAGACCAGG
TAGTCGCAATCGCGTCGAACATTGGGGGAAAGCAAGCCCTGGAAACCGTGCAAAGGTTGTTGCCGGTCCT
TTGTCAAGACCACGGCCTTACACCGGAGCAAGTCGTGGCCATTGCATCCCACGACGGTGGCAAACAGGCT
CTTGAGACGGTTCAGAGACTTCTCCCAGTTCTCTGTCAAGCCCACGGGCTGACTCCCGATCAAGTTGTAG
CGATTGCGTCGAACATTGGAGGGAAACAAGCATTGGAGACTGTCCAACGGCTCCTTCCCGTGTTGTGTCA
AGCCCACGGTTTGACGCCTGCACAA
