[The description below was written by a language model from this plasmid's Addgene catalogue record.]
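Description:
TAL3553 is a TALEN expression plasmid built on the JDS71 backbone (about 6.4 kb without insert), a vector catalogued as both mammalian expression and T7. It is propagated in E. coli as a high-copy plasmid under ampicillin selection. The insert, roughly 1.4 kb, is an engineered array of TAL effector repeats designated ZebrafishCommunity-snai1b-right. It was placed into the backbone through BsmBI sites that were destroyed during cloning, as is typical of seamless type IIS assembly.

The backbone supplies the flanking parts of the nuclease. A 3X FLAG tag sits at the N terminus for detection, and a wild-type FokI cleavage domain is fused at the C terminus, so the completed open reading frame encodes a full TALEN monomer. This is the "right" half of a pair directed at the zebrafish snai1b gene (also known as sna2 or snail2), and the depositor records a defined 18-nucleotide binding site for it. FokI cuts only as a dimer, so this monomer is meant to be used with a matching "left" TALEN that binds the opposite strand nearby. Together the two would make a double-strand break in the spacer between their sites, and error-prone repair of that break can produce disrupting indels.

Expression is driven by a CMV promoter. The T7 designation implies the coding sequence can also be transcribed in vitro into mRNA, the usual route for delivery into zebrafish embryos, although the record does not describe this step. The associated work concerns targeted gene disruption in somatic zebrafish cells. No feature table was provided, so the polyadenylation signal and replication origin are not explicitly documented.
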