Addgene plasmid #47272: TAL3553
Depositing lab: Keith Joung. Depositing organization: Massachusetts General Hospital. Publication: Targeted gene disruption in somatic zebrafish cells using engineered TALENs. Sander JD, Cade L, Khayter C, Reyon D, Peterson RT, Joung JK, Yeh JR. Nat Biotechnol. 2011 Aug 5;29(8):697-8. doi: 10.1038/nbt.1934. PubMed 21822241.
Backbone
  Vector backbone: JDS71
  Backbone manufacturer: Addgene plasmid #32287
  Backbone size w/o insert (bp): 6447
  Vector type: Mammalian Expression ; T7
Growth in bacteria
  Bacterial resistance: Ampicillin, 100 μg/mL
  Growth temperature: 37°C
  Growth strain: XL1 Blue
  Copy number: High Copy
Gene/Insert
  Gene/Insert name: ZebrafishCommunity-snai1b-right (alt name: snai1b)
  Species: D. rerio (zebrafish)
  Insert size (bp): 1430
  Entrez Gene: snai1b (a.k.a. sna2, snail2)
  Promoter: CMV
  Tag / fusion protein: 3X Flag (N terminal on backbone); WT FOKI (C terminal on backbone)
  Cloning method: Restriction Enzyme; 5′ cloning site BsmBI (destroyed during cloning); 3′ cloning site BsmBI (destroyed during cloning)
  Sequencing primers: 5′ CMV-F; 3′ BGH-rev
Terms and licenses: Academic/Nonprofit Terms; Industry Terms: Not Available to Industry
Depositor comments: Target binding site: TCTTGACAAGAAATGAGC It is strongly recommended that users perform a diagnostic digest to verify this plasmid prior to use. For example, a double digest of the plasmid with BamHI and KpnI should result in two bands at 2.3kb and 5.8kb.
How to cite: TAL3553 was a gift from Keith Joung (Addgene plasmid # 47272 ; http://n2t.net/addgene:47272 ; RRID:Addgene_47272)
